Addgene plasmid #214038: pJS-BCD-Strep-PCi
Purpose: Bacterial expression plasmid for strep-tagged Pci from Haliangium ochraceum
Depositing lab: Raymond Staals. Depositing organization: Wageningen University, Department Agrotechnology & Food Sciences. Publication: Type III-B CRISPR-Cas cascade of proteolytic cleavages. Steens JA, Bravo JPK, Salazar CRP, Yildiz C, Amieiro AM, Kostlbacher S, Prinsen SHP, Andres AS, Patinios C, Bardis A, Barendregt A, Scheltema RA, Ettema TJG, van der Oost J, Taylor DW, Staals RHJ. Science. 2024 Feb 2;383(6682):512-519. doi: 10.1126/science.adk0378. Epub 2024 Feb 1. PubMed 38301007.
Backbone
  Vector backbone: p15A
  Vector type: Bacterial Expression
Growth in bacteria
  Bacterial resistance: Kanamycin, 50 μg/mL
  Growth temperature: 37°C
  Growth strain: DH5alpha
  Copy number: High Copy
Gene/Insert
  Gene/Insert name: PCi (alt name: Prokaryotic Caspase inhibitor)
  Species: Haliangium ochraceum DSM 14373
  Mutation: WT
  Promoter: T7 promoter
  Tag / fusion protein: Strep-tag II (N terminal on insert)
  Cloning method: Gibson Cloning
Terms and licenses: Academic/Nonprofit Terms; Industry Terms: Not Available to Industry
Depositor comments: Please visit https://doi.org/10.1101/2023.06.23.546230 for bioRxiv preprint.
How to cite: pJS-BCD-Strep-PCi was a gift from Raymond Staals (Addgene plasmid # 214038 ; http://n2t.net/addgene:214038 ; RRID:Addgene_214038)
