[The description below was written by a language model from this plasmid's Addgene catalogue record and pLannotate feature annotations shown in this document.]
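Description:
pJS-BCD-Strep-PCi is a compact (about 2.8 kb) bacterial expression plasmid built on a p15A backbone for producing the Prokaryotic Caspase inhibitor (PCi) of Haliangium ochraceum DSM 14373 in E. coli. It replicates from the p15A origin, which is compatible with ColE1-type plasmids and so allows co-maintenance with other expression constructs. The catalogue entry lists it as high copy, whereas the feature annotation describes p15A as a medium-copy origin. A short fragment annotated as RSF ori next to the p15A origin is probably just a region of sequence similarity or a backbone remnant. Selection is by kanamycin, conferred by the neo (nptII) gene, which is followed by a lambda t0 terminator. The small tnpA fragment beside it is likely a leftover of the Tn5 source of the resistance cassette.

The payload is the wild-type PCi coding sequence under a T7 promoter, so expression requires a host that supplies T7 RNA polymerase. An N-terminal Strep-tag II permits affinity purification on Strep-Tactin resin. The PCi open reading frame itself is not annotated in the feature table, but it presumably occupies the region between the tag and the downstream tandem terminators (an rrnB T1 fragment and T7Te), which insulate the expression unit from the rest of the plasmid. The "BCD" in the name may refer to a bicistronic design translation-initiation element between the promoter and the tag, but the record does not state this. The insert was assembled by Gibson cloning. The plasmid was deposited in connection with work on a proteolytic cleavage cascade associated with a type III-B CRISPR-Cas system, where it serves to express and purify the tagged inhibitor.
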