Features (pLannotate 1.2.2; 9 found; start..end, strand, type, name):
    112..130     +  promoter       T7 promoter: promoter for bacteriophage T7 RNA polymerase
    218..237     +  CDS            Strep-Tag II (fragment): peptide that binds Strep-Tactin®, an engineered form of streptavidin
    780..804     +  terminator     rrnB T1 terminator (fragment): transcription terminator T1 from the E. coli rrnB gene
    820..847     +  terminator     T7Te terminator: phage T7 early transcription terminator
    881..936     -  rep_origin     RSF ori (fragment): Plasmids containing the RSF 1030 origin of replication can be propagated in E. coli cells that contain additional plasmids with compatible origins.
   1024..1569    -  rep_origin     p15A ori: Plasmids containing the medium-copy-number p15A origin of replication can be propagated in E. coli cells that contain a second plasmid with the ColE1 origin.
   1683..1777    -  terminator     lambda t0 terminator: transcription terminator from phage lambda
   1811..2602    -  CDS            neo: KKA2_KLEPN - Also known as kan, nptII. Experimental evidence at protein level: Swiss-Prot protein existence level 1. Resistance to kanamycin, neomycin, paromomycin, ribostamycin, butirosin and gentamicin B. From Klebsiella pneumoniae.
   2634..2738    -  CDS            tnpA (fragment): TN5P_ECOLX - Also known as tnp. Experimental evidence at protein level: Swiss-Prot protein existence level 1. Mediates transposition of transposon Tn5 by a 'cut and paste' mechanism. First, the monomeric transposase binds the 19 bp inverted DNA repeats flanking the transposon. Then, dimerization of the DNA- bound transposase creates a synaptic DNA complex. After nicking of the first DNA strand, excision of the transposon proceeds through a series of intermediates. The transposase then mediates the insertion of the transposon at a new site by strand transfer. The activity of the wild- type tran
>Addgene plasmid #214038 | pJS-BCD-Strep-PCi | addgene full sequence | sequence record 426380 | Addgene NGS Result
GGCGCCTTTTTTTATGGGGGTATTTTCATCCCAATCCACACGTCCAACGCACAGCAAACACCACGTCGAC
CCTATCAGCTGCGTGCTTTCTATGAGTCGTTGCTGCATAACTAATACGACTCACTATAGGGGCCCAAGTT
CACTTAAAAAGGAGATCAACAATGAAAGCAATTTTCGTACTGAAACATCTTAATCATGCAGGGGAGGGTT
TCTAATGTGGAGCCACCCGCAGTTCGAGAAGAGCGCGCACAGGATTGACGTTTCGGGTCCGCTGTACCTG
GATTGTCAACAGAGCGGGGACACCGTTCAGCTGATTCACCAAACCACCGTTCTGGTTGAACCGGCAATTG
AACTATACGGGACCGATACCAGCACCACCCTGGAAATTCGTGACTTTGAAGATGAAAACGGAAGATGTCG
TGTTAACGTTTTTACCATTGAACGTGACGGTACCCTGACCCCGTGGGAACGTCTAGCAAGCGGAGCAGTT
TCGCCGGCAGTTTGGAGCATTATTGAGCGTGGAGGGGAGCGTGCTGCTCTGCTGGTTCCGGTTCCGTACG
CACCGCTGGGTGAACTGACCGCAGACCTGGTTGATCAATTTGCACCGCAGGATTACACCCCGTCGAGGGT
TAGAATTGTTCTCCCGCCGCCGGAAGACGATAAACCGCCGCCGCACGATGACCAATAATGCCGACTCAGT
TGCTGCTTCTACTGGGCGCCCCGCTTCGGCGGGGTTTTTTTGCAAGGGATCGGTTGTCGAGTAAGGATCT
CCAGGCATCCTGTTGTTTGTCGGTGAACGCTCTCTACTAGAGTCACACTGGCTCACCTTCGGGTGGGCCT
TTCTGCGTTTATAGGATCCTAACTCGAGCCTAGGGATATATTCCGCTTCCTCGCTCACTGACTCGCTACG
CTCGGTCGTTCGACTGCGGCGAGCGGAAATGGCTTACGAACGGGGCGGAGATTTCCTGGAAGATGCCAGG
AAGATACTTAACAGGGAAGTGAGAGGGCCGCGGCAAAGCCGTTTTTCCATAGGCTCCGCCCCCCTGACAA
GCATCACGAAATCTGACGCTCAAATCAGTGGTGGCGAAACCCGACAGGACTATAAAGATACCAGGCGTTT
CCCCCTGGCGGCTCCCTCGTGCGCTCTCCTGTTCCTGCCTTTCGGTTTACCGGTGTCATTCCGCTGTTAT
GGCCGCGTTTGTCTCATTCCACGCCTGACACTCAGTTCCGGGTAGGCAGTTCGCTCCAAGCTGGACTGTA
TGCACGAACCCCCCGTTCAGTCCGACCGCTGCGCCTTATCCGGTAACTATCGTCTTGAGTCCAACCCGGA
AAGACATGCAAAAGCACCACTGGCAGCAGCCACTGGTAATTGATTTAGAGGAGTTAGTCTTGAAGTCATG
CGCCGGTTAAGGCTAAACTGAAAGGACAAGTTTTGGTGACTGCGCTCCTCCAAGCCAGTTACCTCGGTTC
AAAGAGTTGGTAGCTCAGAGAACCTTCGAAAAACCGCCCTGCAAGGCGGTTTTTTCGTTTTCAGAGCAAG
AGATTACGCGCAGACCAAAACGATCTCAAGAAGATCATCTTATTAATCAGATAAAATATTTCTAGATTTC
AGTGCAATTTATCTCTTCAAATGTAGCACCTGAAGTCAGCCCCATACGATATAAGTTGTTACTAGTGCTT
GGATTCTCACCAATAAAAAACGCCCGGCGGCAACCGAGCGTTCTGAACAAATCCAGATGGAGTTCTGAGG
TCATTACTGGATCTATCAACAGGAGTCCAAGCGAGCTCTCGAACCCCAGAGTCCCGCTCAGAAGAACTCG
TCAAGAAGGCGATAGAAGGCGATGCGCTGCGAATCGGGAGCGGCGATACCGTAAAGCACGAGGAAGCGGT
CAGCCCATTCGCCGCCAAGCTCTTCAGCAATATCACGGGTAGCCAACGCTATGTCCTGATAGCGGTCCGC
CACACCCAGCCGGCCACAGTCGATGAATCCAGAAAAGCGGCCATTTTCCACCATGATATTCGGCAAGCAG
GCATCGCCATGGGTCACGACGAGATCCTCGCCGTCGGGCATGCGCGCCTTGAGCCTGGCGAACAGTTCGG
CTGGCGCGAGCCCCTGATGCTCTTCGTCCAGATCATCCTGATCGACAAGACCGGCTTCCATCCGAGTACG
TGCTCGCTCGATGCGATGTTTCGCTTGGTGGTCGAATGGGCAGGTAGCCGGATCAAGCGTATGCAGCCGC
CGCATTGCATCAGCCATGATGGATACTTTCTCGGCAGGAGCAAGGTGAGATGACAGGAGATCCTGCCCCG
GCACTTCGCCCAATAGCAGCCAGTCCCTTCCCGCTTCAGTGACAACGTCGAGCACAGCTGCGCAAGGAAC
GCCCGTCGTGGCCAGCCACGATAGCCGCGCTGCCTCGTCCTGCAGTTCATTCAGGGCACCGGACAGGTCG
GTCTTGACAAAAAGAACCGGGCGCCCCTGCGCTGACAGCCGGAACACGGCGGCATCAGAGCAGCCGATTG
TCTGTTGTGCCCAGTCATAGCCGAATAGCCTCTCCACCCAAGCGGCCGGAGAACCTGCGTGCAATCCATC
TTGTTCAATCATGCGAAACGATCCTCATCCTGTCTCTTGATCAGATCATGATCCCCTGCGCCATCAGATC
CTTGGCGGCAAGAAAGCCATCCAGTTTACTTTGCAGGGCTTCCCAACCTTACCAGAGGGCGCCCCAGCTG
GCAATTCCGACGTCGAATTCAAAAGATCTTAAGTAAGTAAGAGTATACGTATATCGGCTAATAACGTATT
AAGGCGCTTC
